>Addgene plasmid #71800 | Cerulean-tagged Apollo-NADP+ | depositor full sequence | sequence record 133689 | Cerulean-tagged Apollo-NADP+ sequence 6233 bps
TAGTTATTAATAGTAATCAATTACGGGGTCATTAGTTCATAGCCCATATATGGAGTTCCGCGTTACATAA
CTTACGGTAAATGGCCCGCCTGGCTGACCGCCCAACGACCCCCGCCCATTGACGTCAATAATGACGTATG
TTCCCATAGTAACGCCAATAGGGACTTTCCATTGACGTCAATGGGTGGAGTATTTACGGTAAACTGCCCA
CTTGGCAGTACATCAAGTGTATCATATGCCAAGTACGCCCCCTATTGACGTCAATGACGGTAAATGGCCC
GCCTGGCATTATGCCCAGTACATGACCTTATGGGACTTTCCTACTTGGCAGTACATCTACGTATTAGTCA
TCGCTATTACCATGGTGATGCGGTTTTGGCAGTACATCAATGGGCGTGGATAGCGGTTTGACTCACGGGG
ATTTCCAAGTCTCCACCCCATTGACGTCAATGGGAGTTTGTTTTGGCACCAAAATCAACGGGACTTTCCA
AAATGTCGTAACAACTCCGCCCCATTGACGCAAATGGGCGGTAGGCGTGTACGGTGGGAGGTCTATATAA
GCAGAGCTGGTTTAGTGAACCGTCAGATCCGCTAGCGCTACCGGACTCAGATCTCGAGATGGCAGAGCAG
GTGGCCCTGAGCCGGACCCAGGTGTGCGGGATCCTGCGGGAAGAGCTTTTCCAGGGCGATGCCTTCCATC
AGTCGGATACACACATATTCATCATCATGGGTGCAGCGGGTGACCTGGCCAAGAAGAAGATCTACCCCAC
CATCTGGTGGCTGTTCCGGGATGGCCTTCTGCCCGAAAACACCTTCATCGTGGGCTATGCTCAGTCCCGC
CTCACAGTGGCTGACATCCGCAAACAGAGTGAGCCCTTCTTCAAGGCCACCCCAGAGGAGAAGCTCAAGC
TGGAGGACTTCTTTGCCCGCAACTCCTATGTGGCTGGCCAGTACGATGATGCAGCCTCCTACCAGCGCCT
CAACAGCCACATGAATGCCCTCCACCTGGGGTCACAGGCCAACCGCCTCTTCTACCTGGCCTTGCCCCCG
ACCGTCTACGAGGCCGTCACCAAGAACATTCACGAGTCCTGCATGAGCCAGATAGGCTGGAACCGCATCA
TCGTGGAGAAGCCCTTCGGGAGGGACCTGCAGAGCTCTGACCGGCTGTCCAACCACATCTCCTCCCTGTT
CCGTGAGGACCAGATCTACCGCATCGACAACTACCTGGGCACGGAGATGGTGCAGAACCTCATGGTGCTG
AGATTTGCCAACAGGATCTTCGGCCCCATCTGGAACCGGGACAACATCGCCTGCGTTATCCTCACCTTCA
AGGAGCCCTTTGGCACTGAGGGTCGCGGGGGCTATTTCGATGAATTTGGGATCATCCGGGACGTGATGCA
GAACCACCTACTGCAGATGCTGTGTCTGGTGGCCATGGAGAAGCCCGCCTCCACCAACTCAGATGACGTC
CGTGATGAGAAGGTCAAGGTGTTGAAATGCATCTCAGAGGTGCAGGCCAACAATGTGGTCCTGGGCCAGT
ACGTGGGGAACCCCGATGGAGAGGGCGAGGCCACCAAAGGGTACCTGGACGACCCCACGGTGCCCCGCGG
GTCCACCACCGCCACTTTTGCAGCCGTCGTCCTCTATGTGGAGAATGAGAGGTGGGATGGGGTGCCCTTC
ATCCTGCGCTGCGGCAAGGCCCTGAACGAGCGCAAGGCCGAGGTGAGGCTGCAGTTCCATGATGTGGCCG
GCGACATCTTCCACCAGCAGTGCAAGCGCAACGAGCTGGTGATCCGCGTGCAGCCCAACGAGGCCGTGTA
CACCAAGATGATGACCAAGAAGCCGGGCATGTTCTTCAACCCCGAGGAGTCGGAGCTGGACCTGACCTAC
GGCAACAGATACAAGAACGTGAAGCTCCCTGACGCCTATGAGCGCCTCATCCTGGACGTCTTCTGCGGGA
GCCAGATGCACTTCGTGCGCAGCGACGAGCTCCGTGAGGCCTGGCGTATTTTCACCCCACTGCTGCACCA
GATTGAGCTGGAGAAGCCCAAGCCCATCCCCTATATTTATGGCAGCCGAGGCCCCACGGAGGCAGACGAG
CTGATGAAGAGAGTGGGTTTCCAGTATGAGGGCACCTACAAGTGGGTGAACCCCCACAAGCTCAGACCGG
TCGCCACCATGGTGAGCAAGGGCGAGGAGCTGTTCACCGGGGTGGTGCCCATCCTGGTCGAGCTGGACGG
CGACGTAAACGGCCACAAGTTCAGCGTGTCCGGCGAGGGCGAGGGCGATGCCACCTACGGCAAGCTGACC
CTGAAGTTCATCTGCACCACCGGCAAGCTGCCCGTGCCCTGGCCCACCCTCGTGACCACCCTGACCTGGG
GCGTGCAGTGCTTCGCCCGCTACCCCGACCACATGAAGCAGCACGACTTCTTCAAGTCCGCCATGCCCGA
AGGCTACGTCCAGGAGCGCACCATCTTCTTCAAGGACGACGGCAACTACAAGACCCGCGCCGAGGTGAAG
TTCGAGGGCGACACCCTGGTGAACCGCATCGAGCTGAAGGGCATCGACTTCAAGGAGGACGGCAACATCC
TGGGGCACAAGCTGGAGTACAACGCCATCAGCGACAACGTCTATATCACCGCCGACAAGCAGAAGAACGG
CATCAAGGCCAACTTCAAGATCCGCCACAACATCGAGGACGGCAGCGTGCAGCTCGCCGACCACTACCAG
CAGAACACCCCCATCGGCGACGGCCCCGTGCTGCTGCCCGACAACCACTACCTGAGCACCCAGTCCAAGC
TGAGCAAAGACCCCAACGAGAAGCGCGATCACATGGTCCTGCTGGAGTTCGTGACCGCCGCCGGGATCAC
TCTCGGCATGGACGAGCTGTACAAGTAAAGCGGCCGCGACTCTAGATCATAATCAGCCATACCACATTTG
TAGAGGTTTTACTTGCTTTAAAAAACCTCCCACACCTCCCCCTGAACCTGAAACATAAAATGAATGCAAT
TGTTGTTGTTAACTTGTTTATTGCAGCTTATAATGGTTACAAATAAAGCAATAGCATCACAAATTTCACA
AATAAAGCATTTTTTTCACTGCATTCTAGTTGTGGTTTGTCCAAACTCATCAATGTATCTTAAGGCGTAA
ATTGTAAGCGTTAATATTTTGTTAAAATTCGCGTTAAATTTTTGTTAAATCAGCTCATTTTTTAACCAAT
AGGCCGAAATCGGCAAAATCCCTTATAAATCAAAAGAATAGACCGAGATAGGGT
[37 nt withheld, positions 3275-3311]
AAAGAACGTGGACTCCAACGTCAAAGG
[49 nt withheld, positions 3339-3387]
T
[91 nt withheld, positions 3389-3479]
G
[124 nt withheld, positions 3481-3604]
CAGGTGGCACTTTTCGGGGAAATGTGCGCGGAACCCCTATTTGTTTATTTTTCTAAATACATTCAAATAT
GTATCCGCTCATGAGACAATAACCCTGATAAATGCTTCAATAATATTGAAAAAGGAAGAGTCCTGAGGCG
GAAAGAACCAGCTGTGGAATGTGTGTCAGTTAGGGTGTGGAAAGTCCCCAGGCTCCCCAGCAGGCAGAAG
TATGCAAAGCATGCATCTCAATTAGTCAGCAACCAGGTGTGGAAAGTCCCCAGGCTCCCCAGCAGGCAGA
AGTATGCAAAGCATGCATCTCAATTAGTCAGCAACCATAGTCCCGCCCCTAACTCCGCCCATCCCGCCCC
TAACTCCGCCCAGTTCCGCCCATTCTCCGCCCCATGGCTGACTAATTTTTTTTATTTATGCAGAGGCCGA
GGCCGCCTCGGCCTCTGAGCTATTCCAGAAGTAGTGAGGAGGCTTTTTTGGAGGCCTAGGCTTTTGCAAA
GATCGATCAAGAGACAGGATGAGGATCGTTTCGCATGATTGAACAAGATGGATTGCACGCAGGTTCTCCG
GCCGCTTGGGTGGAGAGGCTATTCGGCTATGACTGGGCACAACAGACAATCGGCTGCTCTGATGCCGCCG
TGTTCCGGCTGTCAGCGCAGGGGCGCCCGGTTCTTTTTGTCAAGACCGACCTGTCCGGTGCCCTGAATGA
ACTGCAAGACGAGGCAGCGCGGCTATCGTGGCTGGCCACGACGGGCGTTCCTTGCGCAGCTGTGCTCGAC
GTTGTCACTGAAGCGGGAAGGGACTGGCTGCTATTGGGCGAAGTGCCGGGGCAGGATCTCCTGTCATCTC
ACCTTGCTCCTGCCGAGAAAGTATCCATCATGGCTGATGCAATGCGGCGGCTGCATACGCTTGATCCGGC
TACCTGCCCATTCGACCACCAAGCGAAACATCGCATCGAGCGAGCACGTACTCGGATGGAAGCCGGTCTT
GTCGATCAGGATGATCTGGACGAAGAGCATCAGGGGCTCGCGCCAGCCGAACTGTTCGCCAGGCTCAAGG
CGAGCATGCCCGACGGCGAGGATCTCGTCGTGACCCATGGCGATGCCTGCTTGCCGAATATCATGGTGGA
AAATGGCCGCTTTTCTGGATTCATCGACTGTGGCCGGCTGGGTGTGGCGGACCGCTATCAGGACATAGCG
TTGGCTACCCGTGATATTGCTGAAGAGCTTGGCGGCGAATGGGCTGACCGCTTCCTCGTGCTTTACGGTA
TCGCCGCTCCCGATTCGCAGCGCATCGCCTTCTATCGCCTTCTTGACGAGTTCTTCTGAGCGGGACTCTG
GGGTTCGAAATGACCGACCAAGCGACGCCCAACCTGCCATCACGAGATTTCGATTCCACCGCCGCCTTCT
ATGAAAGGTTGGGCTTCGGAATCGTTTTCCGGGACGCCGGCTGGATGATCCTCCAGCGCGGGGATCTCAT
GCTGGAGTTCTTCGCCCACCCTAGGGGGAGGCTAACTGAAACACGGAAGGAGACAATACCGGAAGGAACC
CGCGCTATGACGGCAATAAAAAGACAGAATAAAACGCACGGTGTTGGGTCGTTTGTTCATAAACGCGGGG
TTCGGTCCCAGGGCTGGCACTCTGTCGATACCCCACCGAGACCCCATTGGGGCCAATACGCCCGCGTTTC
TTCCTTTTCCCCACCCCACCCCCCAAGTTCGGGTGAAGGCCCAGGGCTCGCAGCCAACGTCGGGGCGGCA
GGCCCTGCCATAGCCTCAGGTTACTCATATATACTTTAGATTGATTTAAAACTTCATTTTTAATTTAAAA
GGATCTAGGTGAAGATCCTTTTTGATAATCTCATGACCAAAATCCCTTAACGTGAGTTTTCGTTCCACTG
AGCGTCAGACCCCGTAGAAAAGATCAAAGGATCTTCTTGAGATCCTTTTTTTCTGCGCGTAATCTGCTGC
TTGCAAACAAAAAAACCACCGCTACCAGCGGTGGTTTGTTTGCCGGATCAAGAGCTACCAACTCTTTTTC
CGAAGGTAACTGGCTTCAGCAGAGCGCAGATACCAAATACTGTCCTTCTAGTGTAGCCGTAGTTAGGCCA
CCACTTCAAGAACTCTGTAGCACCGCCTACATACCTCGCTCTGCTAATCCTGTTACCAGTGGCTGCTGCC
AGTGGCGATAAGTCGTGTCTTACCGGGTTGGACTCAAGACGATAGTTACCGGATAAGGCGCAGCGGTCGG
GCTGAACGGGGGGTTCGTGCACACAGCCCAGCTTGGAGCGAACGACCTACACCGAACTGAGATACCTACA
GCGTGAGCTATGAGAAAGCGCCACGCTTCCCGAAGGGAGAAAGGCGGACAGGTATCCGGTAAGCGGCAGG
GTCGGAACAGGAGAGCGCACGAGGGAGCTTCCAGGGGGAAACGCCTGGTATCTTTATAGTCCTGTCGGGT
TTCGCCACCTCTGACTTGAGCGTCGATTTTTGTGATGCTCGTCAGGGGGGCGGAGCCTATGGAAAAACGC
CAGCAACGCGGCCTTTTTACGGTTCCTGGCCTTTTGCTGGCCTTTTGCTCACATGTTCTTTCCTGCGTTA
TCCCCTGATTCTGTGGATAACCGTATTACCGCCATGCAT
Features (pLannotate 1.2.2; 15 found; start..end, strand, type, name):
     61..364     +  enhancer       CMV enhancer: human cytomegalovirus immediate early enhancer
    365..568     +  promoter       CMV promoter: human cytomegalovirus (CMV) immediate early promoter
    591..618     +  misc_feature   MCS (fragment): multiple cloning site
    619..2163    +  CDS            G6PD: G6PD_HUMAN - Experimental evidence at protein level: Swiss-Prot protein existence level 1. Catalyzes the rate-limiting step of the oxidative pentose- phosphate pathway, which represents a route for the dissimilation of carbohydrates besides glycolysis. The main function of this enzyme is to provide reducing power (NADPH) and pentose phosphates for fatty acid and nucleic acid synthesis. From Homo sapiens (Human).
   2179..2898    +  CDS            mCerulean: enhanced monomeric variant of CFP (Rizzo et al., 2004) mammalian codon-optimized
   2915..2998    +  CDS            large T antigen (fragment): large T antigen from SV40 (simian virus 40)
   3021..3142    +  polyA_signal   SV40 poly(A) signal: SV40 polyadenylation signal
   3176..3604    -  rep_origin     f1 ori (sequence partly withheld): f1 bacteriophage origin of replication; arrow indicates direction of (+) strand synthesis
   3631..3735    +  promoter       AmpR promoter: bla
   3737..4094    +  promoter       SV40 promoter: SV40 enhancer and early promoter
   4129..4923    +  CDS            NeoR/KanR: aminoglycoside phosphotransferase from Tn5; aph(3')-II (or nptII); confers resistance to neomycin, kanamycin, and G418 (Geneticin®)
   4944..5096    +  CDS            ble (fragment): BLE_KLEPN - Experimental evidence at protein level: Swiss-Prot protein existence level 1. Binding protein with a strong affinity to the bleomycin family of antibiotics. Binds to CL990; an antimitotic-antibiotic compound. From Klebsiella pneumoniae.
   5155..5202    +  polyA_signal   HSV TK poly(A) signal: herpes simplex virus thymidine kinase polyadenylation signal (Cole and Stacy, 1985)
   5293..5309    -  polyA_signal   bGH poly(A) signal (fragment): bovine growth hormone polyadenylation signal
   5531..6119    +  rep_origin     ori: high-copy-number ColE1/pMB1/pBR322/pUC origin of replication
