[The description below was written by a language model from this plasmid's Addgene catalogue record and pLannotate feature annotations shown in this document.]
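Description:
Cerulean-tagged Apollo-NADP+ is a mammalian expression plasmid built on the Clontech pECFP-N1 backbone, with a total size of 6,233 bp. It is propagated in E. coli from a high-copy ColE1/pUC-type origin and also carries an f1 phage origin. A single Tn5 aminoglycoside phosphotransferase (NeoR/KanR) gene serves as the marker in both hosts. A bacterial promoter in front of it gives kanamycin resistance in bacteria. The adjacent SV40 enhancer/early promoter, together with an HSV TK polyadenylation signal, drives the same gene in mammalian cells for G418 selection. The short ble, bGH poly(A) and SV40 large T antigen fragments in the annotation appear to be partial matches within backbone sequence rather than functional elements.

The payload is a roughly 2.3 kb synthetic insert cloned between XhoI and NotI sites. It is expressed from the human CMV immediate-early enhancer and promoter and terminated by the SV40 poly(A) signal. The feature table resolves this insert into a human glucose-6-phosphate dehydrogenase (G6PD) coding sequence followed, after a short gap, by mCerulean, a monomeric cyan fluorescent protein. This arrangement suggests a C-terminal fluorescent fusion in the usual N1 configuration. G6PD is the NADP+-using, rate-limiting enzyme of the oxidative pentose phosphate pathway, and here it acts as the sensing module. The record does not state whether the G6PD sequence carries mutations, nor does it give the optical readout mechanism.

According to the record, the plasmid expresses this sensor in mammalian cells as a genetically encoded reporter of cytoplasmic NADP+. It is the cyan member of a spectrally tunable family of Apollo-NADP+ sensors.
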