Addgene plasmid #71800: Cerulean-tagged Apollo-NADP+
Purpose: Expresses Cerulean-tagged Apollo-NADP+ in mammalian cells as a reporter for cytoplasmic NADP+
Depositing lab: Jonathan Rocheleau. Depositing organization: University of Toronto. Publication: Apollo-NADP: a spectrally tunable family of genetically encoded sensors for NADP. Cameron WD, Bui CV, Hutchinson A, Loppnau P, Graslund S, Rocheleau JV. Nat Methods. 2016 Feb 15. doi: 10.1038/nmeth.3764. PubMed 26878383.
Backbone
  Vector backbone: pECFP N1
  Backbone manufacturer: Clontech
  Backbone size w/o insert (bp): 3953
  Total vector size (bp): 6233
  Vector type: Mammalian Expression
  Selectable markers: Neomycin (select with G418)
Growth in bacteria
  Bacterial resistance: Kanamycin, 50 μg/mL
  Growth temperature: 37°C
  Growth strain: DH5alpha
  Copy number: High Copy
Gene/Insert
  Gene/Insert name: Apollo-NADP+
  Species: Synthetic
  Insert size (bp): 2280
  Promoter: CMV
  Cloning method: Restriction Enzyme; 5′ cloning site XhoI (not destroyed); 3′ cloning site NotI (not destroyed)
  Sequencing primers: 5′ CCAAAATCAACGGGACTTTCC; 3′ CAGGTTCAGGGGGAGGTGTGG
Terms and licenses: Academic/Nonprofit Terms; Industry Terms: Not Available to Industry
How to cite: Cerulean-tagged Apollo-NADP+ was a gift from Jonathan Rocheleau (Addgene plasmid # 71800 ; http://n2t.net/addgene:71800 ; RRID:Addgene_71800)
