>Addgene plasmid #71800 | Cerulean-tagged Apollo-NADP+ | depositor partial sequence | sequence record 133691 | Mutated G6PD
ATGGCAGAGCAGGTGGCCCTGAGCCGGACCCAGGTGTGCGGGATCCTGCGGGAAGAGCTTTTCCAGGGCG
ATGCCTTCCATCAGTCGGATACACACATATTCATCATCATGGGTGCAGCGGGTGACCTGGCCAAGAAGAA
GATCTACCCCACCATCTGGTGGCTGTTCCGGGATGGCCTTCTGCCCGAAAACACCTTCATCGTGGGCTAT
GCTCAGTCCCGCCTCACAGTGGCTGACATCCGCAAACAGAGTGAGCCCTTCTTCAAGGCCACCCCAGAGG
AGAAGCTCAAGCTGGAGGACTTCTTTGCCCGCAACTCCTATGTGGCTGGCCAGTACGATGATGCAGCCTC
CTACCAGCGCCTCAACAGCCACATGAATGCCCTCCACCTGGGGTCACAGGCCAACCGCCTCTTCTACCTG
GCCTTGCCCCCGACCGTCTACGAGGCCGTCACCAAGAACATTCACGAGTCCTGCATGAGCCAGATAGGCT
GGAACCGCATCATCGTGGAGAAGCCCTTCGGGAGGGACCTGCAGAGCTCTGACCGGCTGTCCAACCACAT
CTCCTCCCTGTTCCGTGAGGACCAGATCTACCGCATCGACAACTACCTGGGCACGGAGATGGTGCAGAAC
CTCATGGTGCTGAGATTTGCCAACAGGATCTTCGGCCCCATCTGGAACCGGGACAACATCGCCTGCGTTA
TCCTCACCTTCAAGGAGCCCTTTGGCACTGAGGGTCGCGGGGGCTATTTCGATGAATTTGGGATCATCCG
GGACGTGATGCAGAACCACCTACTGCAGATGCTGTGTCTGGTGGCCATGGAGAAGCCCGCCTCCACCAAC
TCAGATGACGTCCGTGATGAGAAGGTCAAGGTGTTGAAATGCATCTCAGAGGTGCAGGCCAACAATGTGG
TCCTGGGCCAGTACGTGGGGAACCCCGATGGAGAGGGCGAGGCCACCAAAGGGTACCTGGACGACCCCAC
GGTGCCCCGCGGGTCCACCACCGCCACTTTTGCAGCCGTCGTCCTCTATGTGGAGAATGAGAGGTGGGAT
GGGGTGCCCTTCATCCTGCGCTGCGGCAAGGCCCTGAACGAGCGCAAGGCCGAGGTGAGGCTGCAGTTCC
ATGATGTGGCCGGCGACATCTTCCACCAGCAGTGCAAGCGCAACGAGCTGGTGATCCGCGTGCAGCCCAA
CGAGGCCGTGTACACCAAGATGATGACCAAGAAGCCGGGCATGTTCTTCAACCCCGAGGAGTCGGAGCTG
GACCTGACCTACGGCAACAGATACAAGAACGTGAAGCTCCCTGACGCCTATGAGCGCCTCATCCTGGACG
TCTTCTGCGGGAGCCAGATGCACTTCGTGCGCAGCGACGAGCTCCGTGAGGCCTGGCGTATTTTCACCCC
ACTGCTGCACCAGATTGAGCTGGAGAAGCCCAAGCCCATCCCCTATATTTATGGCAGCCGAGGCCCCACG
GAGGCAGACGAGCTGATGAAGAGAGTGGGTTTCCAGTATGAGGGCACCTACAAGTGGGTGAACCCCCACA
AGCTC
