>Addgene plasmid #71800 | Cerulean-tagged Apollo-NADP+ | addgene partial sequence | sequence record 138407 | C-ter-GFP 5'-CTCCTCGCCCTTGCTCAC-3'
CTTGTAGGTGCCCTCATACTGGAAACCCACTCTCTTCATCAGCTCGTCTGCCTCCGTGGGGCCTCGGCTG
CCATAAATATAGGGGATGGGCTTGGGCTTCTCCAGCTCAATCTGGTGCAGCAGTGGGGTGAAAATACGCC
AGGCCTCACGGAGCTCGTCGCTGCGCACGAAGTGCATCTGGCTCCCGCAGAAGACGTCCAGGATGAGGCG
CTCATAGGCGTCAGGGAGCTTCACGTTCTTGTATCTGTTGCCGTAGGTCAGGTCCAGCTCCGACTCCTCG
GGGTTGAAGAACATGCCCGGCTTCTTGGTCATCATCTTGGTGTACACGGCCTCGTTGGGCTGCACGCGGA
TCACCAGCTCGTTGCGCTTGCACTGCTGGTGGAAGATGTCGCCGGCCACATCATGGAACTGCAGCCTCAC
CTCGGCCTTGCGCTCGTTCAGGGCCTTGCCGCAGCGCAGGATGAAGGGCACCCCATCCCACCTCTCATTC
TCCACATAGAGGACGACGGCTGCAAAAGTGGCGGTGGTGGACCCGCGGGGCACCGTGGGGTCGTCCAGGT
ACCCTTTGGTGGCCTCGCCCTCTCCATCGGGGTTCCCCACGTACTGGCCCAGGACCACATTGTTGGCCTG
CACCTCTGAGATGCATTTCAACACCTTGACCTTCTCATCACGGACGTCATCTGAGTTGGTGGAGGCGGGC
TTCTCCATGGCCACCAGACACAGCATCTGCAGTAGGTGGTTCTGCATCACGTCCCGGATGATCCCAAATT
CATCGAAATAGCCCCCGCGACCCTCAGTGCCAAAGGGCTCCTTGAAGGTGAGGATAACGCAGGCGATGTT
GTCCCGGTTCCAGATGGGG
