>Addgene plasmid #71800 | Cerulean-tagged Apollo-NADP+ | addgene partial sequence | sequence record 138411 | SV40pA-R 5'-GAAATTTGTGATGCTATTGC-3'
AGTTAACAACAACAATTGCATTCATTTTATGTTTCAGGTTCAGGGGGAGGTGTGGGAGGTTTTTTAAAGC
AAGTAAAACCTCTACAAATGTGGTATGGCTGATTATGATCTAGAGTCGCGGCCGCTTTACTTGTACAGCT
CGTCCATGCCGAGAGTGATCCCGGCGGCGGTCACGAACTCCAGCAGGACCATGTGATCGCGCTTCTCGTT
GGGGTCTTTGCTCAGCTTGGACTGGGTGCTCAGGTAGTGGTTGTCGGGCAGCAGCACGGGGCCGTCGCCG
ATGGGGGTGTTCTGCTGGTAGTGGTCGGCGAGCTGCACGCTGCCGTCCTCGATGTTGTGGCGGATCTTGA
AGTTGGCCTTGATGCCGTTCTTCTGCTTGTCGGCGGTGATATAGACGTTGTCGCTGATGGCGTTGTACTC
CAGCTTGTGCCCCAGGATGTTGCCGTCCTCCTTGAAGTCGATGCCCTTCAGCTCGATGCGGTTCACCAGG
GTGTCGCCCTCGAACTTCACCTCGGCGCGGGTCTTGTAGTTGCCGTCGTCCTTGAAGAAGATGGTGCGCT
CCTGGACGTAGCCTTCGGGCATGGCGGACTTGAAGAAGTCGTGCTGCTTCATGTGGTCGGGGTAGCGGGC
GAAGCACTGCACGCCCCAGGTCAGGGTGGTCACGAGGGTGGGCCAGGGCACGGGCAGCTTGCCGGTGGTG
CAGATGAACTTCAGGGTCAGCTTGCCGTAGGTGGCATCGCCCTCGCCCTCGCCGGACACGCTGAACTTGT
GGCCGTTTACGTCGCCGTCCAGCTCGACCAGGATGGGCACCACCCCGGTGAACAGCTCCTCGCCCTTGCT
CACCATGGTGGCGACCGGTCTGA
